Addgene plasmid #177954: CoV2-N-T205I
Purpose: Transient mammalian expression of codon optimized SARS-CoV-2 Nucleocapsid (T205I). Used for generating RNA packaging virus-like particles.
Depositing lab: Jennifer Doudna. Depositing organization: J. David Gladstone Institutes. Publication: Rapid assessment of SARS-CoV-2 evolved variants using virus-like particles. Syed AM, Taha TY, Tabata T, Chen IP, Ciling A, Khalid MM, Sreekumar B, Chen PY, Hayashi JM, Soczek KM, Ott M, Doudna JA. Science. 2021 Nov 4:eabl6184. doi: 10.1126/science.abl6184. PubMed 34735219.
Backbone
  Vector backbone: pcDNA3.1
  Vector type: Mammalian Expression
Growth in bacteria
  Bacterial resistance: Ampicillin, 100 μg/mL
  Growth temperature: 37°C
  Growth strain: DH5alpha
  Copy number: High Copy
Gene/Insert
  Gene/Insert name: SARS-CoV-2 Nucleocapsid (T205I)
  Species: Other
  Mutation: T205I
  Entrez Gene: N (a.k.a. GU280_gp10)
  Cloning method: Gibson Cloning
Terms and licenses: Academic/Nonprofit Terms; Industry Terms: Not Available to Industry
Depositor comments: Please visit https://www.biorxiv.org/content/10.1101/2021.08.05.455082v1 for bioRxv preprint.
How to cite: CoV2-N-T205I was a gift from Jennifer Doudna (Addgene plasmid # 177954 ; http://n2t.net/addgene:177954 ; RRID:Addgene_177954)
