[The description below was written by a language model from this plasmid's Addgene catalogue record and pLannotate feature annotations shown in this document.]
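Description:
CoV2-N-T205I is a 6.7 kb mammalian expression plasmid built on the pcDNA3.1 backbone for transient production of the SARS-CoV-2 nucleocapsid (N) protein carrying the T205I substitution. It is propagated in E. coli through a high-copy ColE1/pUC-type origin and selected with ampicillin via the β-lactamase gene and its native promoter. The backbone also carries an f1 phage origin and a neomycin/kanamycin phosphotransferase cassette driven by the SV40 early promoter and ended by the SV40 poly(A) signal, which could in principle support G418 selection in mammalian cells, although the stated use is transient expression. Several short annotations (an HIV-1 LTR fragment, ble and lacI fragments, lac promoter/operator remnants and a bom fragment) appear to be partial matches to backbone sequence rather than functional parts of the design.

The payload is a codon-optimized N open reading frame, inserted by Gibson assembly downstream of the human cytomegalovirus immediate-early enhancer and promoter and followed by the bovine growth hormone polyadenylation signal. A T7 promoter sits between the CMV promoter and the coding sequence, as is standard for this backbone. No epitope tags or reporters are annotated. N packages the viral RNA genome into a ribonucleoprotein and participates in virion assembly through its interaction with the membrane protein M. According to the record, this plasmid is used to generate RNA-packaging SARS-CoV-2 virus-like particles, as part of a system for rapidly assessing the effects of mutations found in evolved viral variants. The other components required for particle formation are not described in this record.
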