Features (pLannotate 1.2.2; 20 found; start..end, strand, type, name):
    111..490     +  enhancer       CMV enhancer: human cytomegalovirus immediate early enhancer
    491..694     +  promoter       CMV promoter: human cytomegalovirus (CMV) immediate early promoter
    690..723     +  LTR            5' LTR (truncated) (fragment): truncated 5' long terminal repeat (LTR) from HIV-1
    739..757     +  promoter       T7 promoter: promoter for bacteriophage T7 RNA polymerase
    828..2084    +  CDS            N: NCAP_SARS2 - Experimental evidence at protein level: Swiss-Prot protein existence level 1. Packages the positive strand viral genome RNA into a helical ribonucleocapsid (RNP) and plays a fundamental role during virion assembly through its interactions with the viral genome and membrane protein M. Plays an important role in enhancing the efficiency of subgenomic viral RNA transcription as well as viral replication (By similarity). May modulate transforming growth factor-beta signaling by binding host smad3 (By similarity). From Severe acute respiratory syndrome coronavirus 2 (2019-nCoV) (SARS-C
   2131..2355    +  polyA_signal   bGH poly(A) signal: bovine growth hormone polyadenylation signal
   2359..2380    +  promoter       SV40 promoter (fragment): SV40 enhancer and early promoter
   2401..2829    +  rep_origin     f1 ori (sequence partly withheld): f1 bacteriophage origin of replication; arrow indicates direction of (+) strand synthesis
   2843..3172    +  promoter       SV40 promoter: SV40 enhancer and early promoter
   3239..4030    +  CDS            neo: KKA2_KLEPN - Also known as kan, nptII. Experimental evidence at protein level: Swiss-Prot protein existence level 1. Resistance to kanamycin, neomycin, paromomycin, ribostamycin, butirosin and gentamicin B. From Klebsiella pneumoniae.
   4054..4212    +  CDS            ble (fragment): BLE_KLEPN - Experimental evidence at protein level: Swiss-Prot protein existence level 1. Binding protein with a strong affinity to the bleomycin family of antibiotics. Binds to CL990; an antimitotic-antibiotic compound. From Klebsiella pneumoniae.
   4207..4328    +  polyA_signal   SV40 poly(A) signal: SV40 polyadenylation signal
   4401..4417    -  protein_bind   lac operator: The lac repressor binds to the lac operator to inhibit transcription in E. coli. This inhibition can be relieved by adding lactose or isopropyl-β-D-thiogalactopyranoside (IPTG). lac repressor encoded by lacI
   4425..4455    -  promoter       lac promoter: promoter for the E. coli lac operon
   4470..4491    -  protein_bind   CAP binding site: CAP binding activates transcription in the presence of cAMP. E. coli catabolite activator protein
   4504..4596    -  CDS            lacI (fragment): lac repressor; lacI; The lac repressor binds to the lac operator to inhibit transcription in E. coli. This inhibition can be relieved by adding lactose or isopropyl-β-D-thiogalactopyranoside (IPTG).
   4779..5367    -  rep_origin     ori: high-copy-number ColE1/pMB1/pBR322/pUC origin of replication
   5538..6398    -  CDS            AmpR: β-lactamase; bla; confers resistance to ampicillin, carbenicillin, and related antibiotics
   6399..6503    -  promoter       AmpR promoter: bla
   6562..6614    -  misc_feature   bom (fragment): basis of mobility region from pBR322
>Addgene plasmid #177954 | CoV2-N-T205I | addgene full sequence | sequence record 348181 | Addgene NGS Result
CAAAATTTAAGCTACAACAAGGCAAGGCTTGACCGACAATTGCATGAAGAATCTGCTTAGGGTTAGGCGT
TTTGCGCTGCTTCGCGATGTACGGGCCAGATATACGCGTTGACATTGATTATTGACTAGTTATTAATAGT
AATCAATTACGGGGTCATTAGTTCATAGCCCATATATGGAGTTCCGCGTTACATAACTTACGGTAAATGG
CCCGCCTGGCTGACCGCCCAACGACCCCCGCCCATTGACGTCAATAATGACGTATGTTCCCATAGTAACG
CCAATAGGGACTTTCCATTGACGTCAATGGGTGGAGTATTTACGGTAAACTGCCCACTTGGCAGTACATC
AAGTGTATCATATGCCAAGTACGCCCCCTATTGACGTCAATGACGGTAAATGGCCCGCCTGGCATTATGC
CCAGTACATGACCTTATGGGACTTTCCTACTTGGCAGTACATCTACGTATTAGTCATCGCTATTACCATG
GTGATGCGGTTTTGGCAGTACATCAATGGGCGTGGATAGCGGTTTGACTCACGGGGATTTCCAAGTCTCC
ACCCCATTGACGTCAATGGGAGTTTGTTTTGGCACCAAAATCAACGGGACTTTCCAAAATGTCGTAACAA
CTCCGCCCCATTGACGCAAATGGGCGGTAGGCGTGTACGGTGGGAGGTCTATATAAGCAGAGCTCTCTGG
CTAACTAGAGAACCCACTGCTTACTGGCTTATCGAAATTAATACGACTCACTATAGGGAGACCCAAGCTG
GCTAGCCTTCCATTTCAGGTGTCGTGAGGATCTATTTCCGGTGAATTCGCCGCCACCATGAGCGACAACG
GCCCCCAAAACCAACGGAATGCCCCTCGGATAACATTTGGTGGCCCTAGTGATTCCACAGGAAGTAACCA
AAACGGAGAACGGTCTGGAGCCCGCTCTAAACAGAGGCGACCACAGGGATTGCCAAATAACACAGCGTCA
TGGTTTACAGCCCTGACTCAACATGGAAAGGAGGACTTGAAATTTCCACGAGGACAGGGTGTACCAATAA
ACACAAACAGTAGTCCAGACGATCAGATCGGGTATTATAGAAGGGCCACGAGACGCATCAGAGGTGGAGA
TGGTAAAATGAAAGATCTCAGTCCGCGCTGGTACTTTTATTATTTGGGAACCGGCCCAGAAGCGGGCCTC
CCATATGGAGCCAATAAGGACGGGATTATATGGGTGGCTACAGAGGGAGCCCTCAATACGCCAAAAGATC
ACATCGGAACAAGAAACCCTGCTAATAATGCCGCAATCGTGCTGCAGTTGCCTCAGGGGACGACGCTTCC
TAAAGGCTTTTACGCAGAAGGATCACGCGGCGGCAGCCAAGCATCCTCAAGGTCTAGTTCCAGAAGTCGA
AACAGCTCCAGAAACTCCACACCAGGGTCCAGTAGGGGCATCAGTCCGGCGCGGATGGCGGGCAACGGCG
GAGACGCCGCACTCGCTCTGTTGCTCCTGGACCGGCTCAACCAACTTGAATCCAAGATGAGTGGTAAGGG
ACAGCAGCAACAAGGTCAAACCGTAACCAAGAAAAGCGCTGCAGAAGCTTCTAAAAAACCTCGACAAAAA
CGGACCGCTACGAAGGCATATAACGTTACTCAAGCCTTCGGGAGACGAGGGCCGGAGCAAACCCAGGGGA
ATTTTGGAGATCAGGAGCTCATCCGGCAAGGGACAGATTACAAACATTGGCCTCAAATCGCTCAGTTCGC
GCCGTCCGCAAGTGCTTTTTTCGGAATGTCTCGCATCGGTATGGAAGTAACACCATCCGGGACATGGCTC
ACTTATACCGGCGCCATCAAGCTGGACGACAAAGATCCAAATTTCAAAGATCAGGTGATTCTCTTGAATA
AACACATAGACGCGTATAAGACGTTTCCACCCACCGAACCCAAGAAGGACAAAAAGAAAAAAGCTGATGA
AACACAAGCGTTGCCCCAGCGACAGAAGAAGCAGCAAACCGTCACCCTCCTGCCAGCCGCTGATCTCGAT
GACTTCTCCAAGCAACTTCAACAGTCCATGAGCTCAGCCGATTCTACTCAGGCGTAACTCGAGTCTAGAG
GGCCCGTTTAAACCCGCTGATCAGCCTCGACTGTGCCTTCTAGTTGCCAGCCATCTGTTGTTTGCCCCTC
CCCCGTGCCTTCCTTGACCCTGGAAGGTGCCACTCCCACTGTCCTTTCCTAATAAAATGAGGAAATTGCA
TCGCATTGTCTGAGTAGGTGTCATTCTATTCTGGGGGGTGGGGTGGGGCAGGACAGCAAGGGGGAGGATT
GGGAAGACAATAGCAGGCATGCTGGGGATGCGGTGGGCTCTATGGCTTCTGAGGCGGAAAGAACCAGCTG
GGGCTCTAGGGGGTATCCCC
[124 nt withheld, positions 2401-2524]
C
[91 nt withheld, positions 2526-2616]
A
[49 nt withheld, positions 2618-2666]
CCTTTGACGTTGGAGTCCACGTTCTTT
[37 nt withheld, positions 2694-2730]
ACCCTATCTCGGTCTATTCTTTTGATTTATAAGGGATTTTGCCGATTTCGGCCTATTGGTTAAAAAATGA
GCTGATTTAACAAAAATTTAACGCGAATTAATTCTGTGGAATGTGTGTCAGTTAGGGTGTGGAAAGTCCC
CAGGCTCCCCAGCAGGCAGAAGTATGCAAAGCATGCATCTCAATTAGTCAGCAACCAGGTGTGGAAAGTC
CCCAGGCTCCCCAGCAGGCAGAAGTATGCAAAGCATGCATCTCAATTAGTCAGCAACCATAGTCCCGCCC
CTAACTCCGCCCATCCCGCCCCTAACTCCGCCCAGTTCCGCCCATTCTCCGCCCCATGGCTGACTAATTT
TTTTTATTTATGCAGAGGCCGAGGCCGCCTCTGCCTCTGAGCTATTCCAGAAGTAGTGAGGAGGCTTTTT
TGGAGGCCTAGGCTTTTGCAAAAAGCTCCCGGGAGCTTGTATATCCATTTTCGGATCTGATCAAGAGACA
GGATGAGGATCGTTTCGCATGATTGAACAAGATGGATTGCACGCAGGTTCTCCGGCCGCTTGGGTGGAGA
GGCTATTCGGCTATGACTGGGCACAACAGACAATCGGCTGCTCTGATGCCGCCGTGTTCCGGCTGTCAGC
GCAGGGGCGCCCGGTTCTTTTTGTCAAGACCGACCTGTCCGGTGCCCTGAATGAACTGCAGGACGAGGCA
GCGCGGCTATCGTGGCTGGCCACGACGGGCGTTCCTTGCGCAGCTGTGCTCGACGTTGTCACTGAAGCGG
GAAGGGACTGGCTGCTATTGGGCGAAGTGCCGGGGCAGGATCTCCTGTCATCTCACCTTGCTCCTGCCGA
GAAAGTATCCATCATGGCTGATGCAATGCGGCGGCTGCATACGCTTGATCCGGCTACCTGCCCATTCGAC
CACCAAGCGAAACATCGCATCGAGCGAGCACGTACTCGGATGGAAGCCGGTCTTGTCGATCAGGATGATC
TGGACGAAGAGCATCAGGGGCTCGCGCCAGCCGAACTGTTCGCCAGGCTCAAGGCGCGCATGCCCGACGG
CGAGGATCTCGTCGTGACCCATGGCGATGCCTGCTTGCCGAATATCATGGTGGAAAATGGCCGCTTTTCT
GGATTCATCGACTGTGGCCGGCTGGGTGTGGCGGACCGCTATCAGGACATAGCGTTGGCTACCCGTGATA
TTGCTGAAGAGCTTGGCGGCGAATGGGCTGACCGCTTCCTCGTGCTTTACGGTATCGCCGCTCCCGATTC
GCAGCGCATCGCCTTCTATCGCCTTCTTGACGAGTTCTTCTGAGCGGGACTCTGGGGTTCGAAATGACCG
ACCAAGCGACGCCCAACCTGCCATCACGAGATTTCGATTCCACCGCCGCCTTCTATGAAAGGTTGGGCTT
CGGAATCGTTTTCCGGGACGCCGGCTGGATGATCCTCCAGCGCGGGGATCTCATGCTGGAGTTCTTCGCC
CACCCCAACTTGTTTATTGCAGCTTATAATGGTTACAAATAAAGCAATAGCATCACAAATTTCACAAATA
AAGCATTTTTTTCACTGCATTCTAGTTGTGGTTTGTCCAAACTCATCAATGTATCTTATCATGTCTGTAT
ACCGTCGACCTCTAGCTAGAGCTTGGCGTAATCATGGTCATAGCTGTTTCCTGTGTGAAATTGTTATCCG
CTCACAATTCCACACAACATACGAGCCGGAAGCATAAAGTGTAAAGCCTGGGGTGCCTAATGAGTGAGCT
AACTCACATTAATTGCGTTGCGCTCACTGCCCGCTTTCCAGTCGGGAAACCTGTCGTGCCAGCTGCATTA
ATGAATCGGCCAACGCGCGGGGAGAGGCGGTTTGCGTATTGGGCGCTCTTCCGCTTCCTCGCTCACTGAC
TCGCTGCGCTCGGTCGTTCGGCTGCGGCGAGCGGTATCAGCTCACTCAAAGGCGGTAATACGGTTATCCA
CAGAATCAGGGGATAACGCAGGAAAGAACATGTGAGCAAAAGGCCAGCAAAAGGCCAGGAACCGTAAAAA
GGCCGCGTTGCTGGCGTTTTTCCATAGGCTCCGCCCCCCTGACGAGCATCACAAAAATCGACGCTCAAGT
CAGAGGTGGCGAAACCCGACAGGACTATAAAGATACCAGGCGTTTCCCCCTGGAAGCTCCCTCGTGCGCT
CTCCTGTTCCGACCCTGCCGCTTACCGGATACCTGTCCGCCTTTCTCCCTTCGGGAAGCGTGGCGCTTTC
TCATAGCTCACGCTGTAGGTATCTCAGTTCGGTGTAGGTCGTTCGCTCCAAGCTGGGCTGTGTGCACGAA
CCCCCCGTTCAGCCCGACCGCTGCGCCTTATCCGGTAACTATCGTCTTGAGTCCAACCCGGTAAGACACG
ACTTATCGCCACTGGCAGCAGCCACTGGTAACAGGATTAGCAGAGCGAGGTATGTAGGCGGTGCTACAGA
GTTCTTGAAGTGGTGGCCTAACTACGGCTACACTAGAAGAACAGTATTTGGTATCTGCGCTCTGCTGAAG
CCAGTTACCTTCGGAAAAAGAGTTGGTAGCTCTTGATCCGGCAAACAAACCACCGCTGGTAGCGGTGGTT
TTTTTGTTTGCAAGCAGCAGATTACGCGCAGAAAAAAAGGATCTCAAGAAGATCCTTTGATCTTTTCTAC
GGGGTCTGACGCTCAGTGGAACGAAAACTCACGTTAAGGGATTTTGGTCATGAGATTATCAAAAAGGATC
TTCACCTAGATCCTTTTAAATTAAAAATGAAGTTTTAAATCAATCTAAAGTATATATGAGTAAACTTGGT
CTGACAGTTACCAATGCTTAATCAGTGAGGCACCTATCTCAGCGATCTGTCTATTTCGTTCATCCATAGT
TGCCTGACTCCCCGTCGTGTAGATAACTACGATACGGGAGGGCTTACCATCTGGCCCCAGTGCTGCAATG
ATACCGCGAGACCCACGCTCACCGGCTCCAGATTTATCAGCAATAAACCAGCCAGCCGGAAGGGCCGAGC
GCAGAAGTGGTCCTGCAACTTTATCCGCCTCCATCCAGTCTATTAATTGTTGCCGGGAAGCTAGAGTAAG
TAGTTCGCCAGTTAATAGTTTGCGCAACGTTGTTGCCATTGCTACAGGCATCGTGGTGTCACGCTCGTCG
TTTGGTATGGCTTCATTCAGCTCCGGTTCCCAACGATCAAGGCGAGTTACATGATCCCCCATGTTGTGCA
AAAAAGCGGTTAGCTCCTTCGGTCCTCCGATCGTTGTCAGAAGTAAGTTGGCCGCAGTGTTATCACTCAT
GGTTATGGCAGCACTGCATAATTCTCTTACTGTCATGCCATCCGTAAGATGCTTTTCTGTGACTGGTGAG
TACTCAACCAAGTCATTCTGAGAATAGTGTATGCGGCGACCGAGTTGCTCTTGCCCGGCGTCAATACGGG
ATAATACCGCGCCACATAGCAGAACTTTAAAAGTGCTCATCATTGGAAAACGTTCTTCGGGGCGAAAACT
CTCAAGGATCTTACCGCTGTTGAGATCCAGTTCGATGTAACCCACTCGTGCACCCAACTGATCTTCAGCA
TCTTTTACTTTCACCAGCGTTTCTGGGTGAGCAAAAACAGGAAGGCAAAATGCCGCAAAAAAGGGAATAA
GGGCGACACGGAAATGTTGAATACTCATACTCTTCCTTTTTCAATATTATTGAAGCATTTATCAGGGTTA
TTGTCTCATGAGCGGATACATATTTGAATGTATTTAGAAAAATAAACAAATAGGGGTTCCGCGCACATTT
CCCCGAAAAGTGCCACCTGACGTCGACGGATCGGGAGATCTCCCGATCCCCTATGGTGCACTCTCAGTAC
AATCTGCTCTGATGCCGCATAGTTAAGCCAGTATCTGCTCCCTGCTTGTGTGTTGGAGGTCGCTGAGTAG
TGCGCGAG
